>Addgene plasmid #27361 | LeGO-iT | depositor full sequence | sequence record 12908 | Author sequence
GTCGACGGATCGGGAGATCTCCCGATCCCCTATGGTGCACTCTCAGTACAATCTGCTCTGATGCCGCATA
GTTAAGCCAGTATCTGCTCCCTGCTTGTGTGTTGGAGGTCGCTGAGTAGTGCGCGAGCAAAATTTAAGCT
ACAACAAGGCAAGGCTTGACCGACAATTGCATGAAGAATCTGCTTAGGGTTAGGCGTTTTGCGCTGCTTC
GCGATGTACGGGCCAGATATACGCGTTGACATTGATTATTGACTAGTTATTAATAGTAATCAATTACGGG
GTCATTAGTTCATAGCCCATATATGGAGTTCCGCGTTACATAACTTACGGTAAATGGCCCGCCTGGCTGA
CCGCCCAACGACCCCCGCCCATTGACGTCAATAATGACGTATGTTCCCATAGTAACGCCAATAGGGACTT
TCCATTGACGTCAATGGGTGGAGTATTTACGGTAAACTGCCCACTTGGCAGTACATCAAGTGTATCATAT
GCCAAGTACGCCCCCTATTGACGTCAATGACGGTAAATGGCCCGCCTGGCATTATGCCCAGTACATGACC
TTATGGGACTTTCCTACTTGGCAGTACATCTACGTATTAGTCATCGCTATTACCATGGTGATGCGGTTTT
GGCAGTACATCAATGGGCGTGGATAGCGGTTTGACTCACGGGGATTTCCAAGTCTCCACCCCATTGACGT
CAATGGGAGTTTGTTTTGGCACCAAAATCAACGGGACTTTCCAAAATGTCGTAACAACTCCGCCCCATTG
ACGCAAATGGGCGGTAGGCGTGTACGGTGGGAGGTCTATATAAGCAGCGCGTTTTGCCTGTACTGGGTCT
CTCTGGTTAGACCAGATCTGAGCCTGGGAGCTCTCTGGCTAACTAGGGAACCCACTGCTTAAGCCTCAAT
AAAGCTTGCCTTGAGTGCTTCAAGTAGTGTGTGCCCGTCTGTTGTGTGACTCTGGTAACTAGAGATCCCT
CAGACCCTTTTAGTCAGTGTGGAAAATCTCTAGCAGTGGCGCCCGAACAGGGACTTGAAAGCGAAAGGGA
AACCAGAGGAGCTCTCTCGACGCAGGACTCGGCTTGCTGAAGCGCGCACGGCAAGAGGCGAGGGGCGGCG
ACTGGTGAGTACGCCAAAAATTTTGACTAGCGGAGGCTAGAAGGAGAGAGATGGGTGCGAGAGCGTCAGT
ATTAAGCGGGGGAGAATTAGATCGCGATGGGAAAAAATTCGGTTAAGGCCAGGGGGAAAGAAAAAATATA
AATTAAAACATATAGTATGGGCAAGCAGGGAGCTAGAACGATTCGCAGTTAATCCTGGCCTGTTAGAAAC
ATCAGAAGGCTGTAGACAAATACTGGGACAGCTACAACCATCCCTTCAGACAGGATCAGAAGAACTTAGA
TCATTATATAATACAGTAGCAACCCTCTATTGTGTGCATCAAAGGATAGAGATAAAAGACACCAAGGAAG
CTTTAGACAAGATAGAGGAAGAGCAAAACAAAAGTAAGACCACCGCACAGCAAGCGGCCGGCCGCGCTGA
TCTTCAGACCTGGAGGAGGAGATATGAGGGACAATTGGAGAAGTGAATTATATAAATATAAAGTAGTAAA
AATTGAACCATTAGGAGTAGCACCCACCAAGGCAAAGAGAAGAGTGGTGCAGAGAGAAAAAAGAGCAGTG
GGAATAGGAGCTTTGTTCCTTGGGTTCTTGGGAGCAGCAGGAAGCACTATGGGCGCAGCGTCAATGACGC
TGACGGTACAGGCCAGACAATTATTGTCTGGTATAGTGCAGCAGCAGAACAATTTGCTGAGGGCTATTGA
GGCGCAACAGCATCTGTTGCAACTCACAGTCTGGGGCATCAAGCAGCTCCAGGCAAGAATCCTGGCTGTG
GAAAGATACCTAAAGGATCAACAGCTCCTGGGGATTTGGGGTTGCTCTGGAAAACTCATTTGCACCACTG
CTGTGCCTTGGAATGCTAGTTGGAGTAATAAATCTCTGGAACAGATTTGGAATCACACGACCTGGATGGA
GTGGGACAGAGAAATTAACAATTACACAAGCTTAATACACTCCTTAATTGAAGAATCGCAAAACCAGCAA
GAAAAGAATGAACAAGAATTATTGGAATTAGATAAATGGGCAAGTTTGTGGAATTGGTTTAACATAACAA
ATTGGCTGTGGTATATAAAATTATTCATAATGATAGTAGGAGGCTTGGTAGGTTTAAGAATAGTTTTTGC
TGTACTTTCTATAGTGAATAGAGTTAGGCAGGGATATTCACCATTATCGTTTCAGACCCACCTCCCAACC
CCGAGGGGACCCGACAGGCCCGAAGGAATAGAAGAAGAAGGTGGAGAGAGAGACAGAGACAGATCCATTC
GATTAGTGAACGGATCGGCACTGCGTGCGCCAATTCTGCAGACAAATGGCAGTATTCATCCACAATTTTA
AAAGAAAAGGGGGGATTGGGGGGTACAGTGCAGGGGAAAGAATAGTAGACATAATAGCAACAGACATACA
AACTAAAGAATTACAAAAACAAATTACAAAAATTCAAAATTTTCGGGTTTATTACAGGGACAGCAGAGAT
CCAGTTTGGTTAGTACCGGGCCCGCTCTAGAGATCCGACGCCGCCATCTCTAGGCCCGCGCCGGCCCCCT
CGCACAGACTTGTGGGAGAAGCTCGGCTACTCCCCTGCCCCGGTTAATTTGCATATAATATTTCCTAGTA
ACTATAGAGGCTTAATGTGCGATAAAAGACAGATAATCTGTTCTTTTTAATACTAGCTACATTTTACATG
ATAGGCTTGGATTTCTATAAGAGATACAAATACTAAATTATTATTTTAAAAAACAGCACAAAAGGAAACT
CACCCTAACTGTAAAGTAATTGTGTGTTTTGAGACTATAAATATCCCTTGGAGAAAAGCCTTGTTAACGC
GCGGTGACCCTCGAGGTCGACGGTATCGATAAGCTCGCTTCACGAGATTCCAGCAGGTCGAGGGACCTAA
TAACTTCGTATAGCATACATTATACGAAGTTATATTAAGGGTTCCAAGCTTAAGCGGCCGGCCGCTGAAA
GACCCCACCTGTAGGTTTGGCAAGCTAGCTGCAGTAACGCCATTTTGCAAGGCATGGAAAAATACCAAAC
CAAGAATAGAGAAGTTCAGATCAAGGGCGGGTACATGAAAATAGCTAACGTTGGGCCAAACAGGATATCT
GCGGTGAGCAGTTTCGGCCCCGGCCCGGGGCCAAGAACAGATGGTCACCGCAGTTTCGGCCCCGGCCCGA
GGCCAAGAACAGATGGTCCCCAGATATGGCCCAACCCTCAGCAGTTTCTTAAGACCCATCAGATGTTTCC
AGGCTCCCCCAAGGACCTGAAATGACCCTGCGCCTTATTTGAATTAACCAATCAGCCTGCTTCTCGCTTC
TGTTCGCGCGCTTCTGCTTCCCGAGCTCTATAAAAGAGCTCACAACCCCTCACTCGGCGCGCCAGTCCTC
CGATTGACTGAGTCGCCCGGATCCCAGTGTGGTGGTACGGGAATTCCTGCAGGCCTCGACGAGGGCCGGC
GCGCCGCGGCCGCTACGTAAATTCCGCCCCCCCCCCCCCTCTCCCTCCCCCCCCCCTAACGTTACTGGCC
GAAGCCGCTTGGAATAAGGCCGGTGTGCGTTTGTCTATATGTTATTTTCCACCATATTGCCGTCTTTTGG
CAATGTGAGGGCCCGGAAACCTGGCCCTGTCTTCTTGACGAGCATTCCTAGGGGTCTTTCCCCTCTCGCC
AAAGGAATGCAAGGTCTGTTGAATGTCGTGAAGGAAGCAGTTCCTCTGGAAGCTTCTTGAAGACAAACAA
CGTCTGTAGCGACCCTTTGCAGGCAGCGGAACCCCCCACCTGGCGACAGGTGCCTCTGCGGCCAAAAGCC
ACGTGTATAAGATACACCTGCAAAGGCGGCACAACCCCAGTGCCACGTTGTGAGTTGGATAGTTGTGGAA
AGAGTCAAATGGCTCTCCTCAAGCGTATTCAACAAGGGGCTGAAGGATGCCCAGAAGGTACCCCATTGTA
TGGGATCTGATCTGGGGCCTCGGTGCACATGCTTTACATGTGTTTAGTCGAGGTTAAAAAAACGTCTAGG
CCCCCCGAACCACGGGGACGTGGTTTTCCTTTGAAAAACACGATGATAATATGGCCACAACCATGGTGAG
CAAGGGCGAGGAGGTCATCAAAGAGTTCATGCGCTTCAAGGTGCGCATGGAGGGCTCCATGAACGGCCAC
GAGTTCGAGATCGAGGGCGAGGGCGAGGGCCGCCCCTACGAGGGCACCCAGACCGCCAAGCTGAAGGTGA
CCAAGGGCGGCCCCCTGCCCTTCGCCTGGGACATCCTGTCCCCCCAGTTCATGTACGGCTCCAAGGCGTA
CGTGAAGCACCCCGCCGACATCCCCGATTACAAGAAGCTGTCCTTCCCCGAGGGCTTCAAGTGGGAGCGC
GTGATGAACTTCGAGGACGGCGGTCTGGTGACCGTGACCCAGGACTCCTCCCTGCAGGACGGCACGCTGA
TCTACAAGGTGAAGATGCGCGGCACCAACTTCCCCCCCGACGGCCCCGTAATGCAGAAGAAGACCATGGG
CTGGGAGGCCTCCACCGAGCGCCTGTACCCCCGCGACGGCGTGCTGAAGGGCGAGATCCACCAGGCCCTG
AAGCTGAAGGACGGCGGCCACTACCTGGTGGAGTTCAAGACCATCTACATGGCCAAGAAGCCCGTGCAAC
TGCCCGGCTACTACTACGTGGACACCAAGCTGGACATCACCTCCCACAACGAGGACTACACCATCGTGGA
ACAGTACGAGCGCTCCGAGGGCCGCCACCACCTGTTCCTGGGGCATGGCACCGGCAGCACCGGCAGCGGC
AGCTCCGGCACCGCCTCCTCCGAGGACAACAACATGGCCGTCATCAAAGAGTTCATGCGCTTCAAGGTGC
GCATGGAGGGCTCCATGAACGGCCACGAGTTCGAGATCGAGGGCGAGGGCGAGGGCCGCCCCTACGAGGG
CACCCAGACCGCCAAGCTGAAGGTGACCAAGGGCGGCCCCCTGCCCTTCGCCTGGGACATCCTGTCCCCC
CAGTTCATGTACGGCTCCAAGGCGTACGTGAAGCACCCCGCCGACATCCCCGATTACAAGAAGCTGTCCT
TCCCCGAGGGCTTCAAGTGGGAGCGCGTGATGAACTTCGAGGACGGCGGTCTGGTGACCGTGACCCAGGA
CTCCTCCCTGCAGGACGGCACGCTGATCTACAAGGTGAAGATGCGCGGCACCAACTTCCCCCCCGACGGC
CCCGTAATGCAGAAGAAGACCATGGGCTGGGAGGCCTCCACCGAGCGCCTGTACCCCCGCGACGGCGTGC
TGAAGGGCGAGATCCACCAGGCCCTGAAGCTGAAGGACGGCGGCCACTACCTGGTGGAGTTCAAGACCAT
CTACATGGCCAAGAAGCCCGTGCAACTGCCCGGCTACTACTACGTGGACACCAAGCTGGACATCACCTCC
CACAACGAGGACTACACCATCGTGGAACAGTACGAGCGCTCCGAGGGCCGCCACCACCTGTTCCTGTACG
GCATGGACGAGCTGTACAAGTAAAGCGGCCGGCCGCCAGCACAGTGGTCGAAATTCGTCGAGGGACCTAA
TAACTTCGTATAGCATACATTATACGAAGTTATACATGTTTAAGGGTTCCGGTTCCACTAGGTACAATTC
GATATCAAGCTTATCGATAATCAACCTCTGGATTACAAAATTTGTGAAAGATTGACTGGTATTCTTAACT
ATGTTGCTCCTTTTACGCTATGTGGATACGCTGCTTTAATGCCTTTGTATCATGCTATTGCTTCCCGTAT
GGCTTTCATTTTCTCCTCCTTGTATAAATCCTGGTTGCTGTCTCTTTATGAGGAGTTGTGGCCCGTTGTC
AGGCAACGTGGCGTGGTGTGCACTGTGTTTGCTGACGCAACCCCCACTGGTTGGGGCATTGCCACCACCT
GTCAGCTCCTTTCCGGGACTTTCGCTTTCCCCCTCCCTATTGCCACGGCGGAACTCATCGCCGCCTGCCT
TGCCCGCTGCTGGACAGGGGCTCGGCTGTTGGGCACTGACAATTCCGTGGTGTTGTCGGGGAAATCATCG
TCCTTTCCTTGGCTGCTCGCCTGTGTTGCCACCTGGATTCTGCGCGGGACGTCCTTCTGCTACGTCCCTT
CGGCCCTCAATCCAGCGGACCTTCCTTCCCGCGGCCTGCTGCCGGCTCTGCGGCCTCTTCCGCGTCTTCG
CCTTCGCCCTCAGACGAGTCGGATCTCCCTTTGGGCCGCCTCCCCGCATCGATACCGTCGACCTCGATCG
AGACCTAGAAAAACATGGAGCAATCACAAGTAGCAATACAGCAGCTACCAATGCTGATTGTGCCTGGCTA
GAAGCACAAGAGGAGGAGGAGGTGGGTTTTCCAGTCACACCTCAGGTACCTTTAAGACCAATGACTTACA
AGGCAGCTGTAGATCTTAGCCACTTTTTAAAAGAAAAGGGGGGACTGGAAGGGCTAATTCACTCCCAACG
AAGACAAGATATCCTTGATCTGTGGATCTACCACACACAAGGCTACTTCCCTGATTGGCAGAACTACACA
CCAGGGCCAGGGATCAGATATCCACTGACCTTTGGATGGTGCTACAAGCTAGTACCAGTTGAGCAAGAGA
AGGTAGAAGAAGCCAATGAAGGAGAGAACACCCGCTTGTTACACCCTGTGAGCCTGCATGGGATGGATGA
CCCGGAGAGAGAAGTATTAGAGTGGAGGTTTGACAGCCGCCTAGCATTTCATCACATGGCCCGAGAGCTG
CATCCGGACTGTACTGGGTCTCTCTGGTTAGACCAGATCTGAGCCTGGGAGCTCTCTGGCTAACTAGGGA
ACCCACTGCTTAAGCCTCAATAAAGCTTGCCTTGAGTGCTTCAAGTAGTGTGTGCCCGTCTGTTGTGTGA
CTCTGGTAACTAGAGATCCCTCAGACCCTTTTAGTCAGTGTGGAAAATCTCTAGCAGCATGTGAGCAAAA
GGCCAGCAAAAGGCCAGGAACCGTAAAAAGGCCGCGTTGCTGGCGTTTTTCCATAGGCTCCGCCCCCCTG
ACGAGCATCACAAAAATCGACGCTCAAGTCAGAGGTGGCGAAACCCGACAGGACTATAAAGATACCAGGC
GTTTCCCCCTGGAAGCTCCCTCGTGCGCTCTCCTGTTCCGACCCTGCCGCTTACCGGATACCTGTCCGCC
TTTCTCCCTTCGGGAAGCGTGGCGCTTTCTCATAGCTCACGCTGTAGGTATCTCAGTTCGGTGTAGGTCG
TTCGCTCCAAGCTGGGCTGTGTGCACGAACCCCCCGTTCAGCCCGACCGCTGCGCCTTATCCGGTAACTA
TCGTCTTGAGTCCAACCCGGTAAGACACGACTTATCGCCACTGGCAGCAGCCACTGGTAACAGGATTAGC
AGAGCGAGGTATGTAGGCGGTGCTACAGAGTTCTTGAAGTGGTGGCCTAACTACGGCTACACTAGAAGAA
CAGTATTTGGTATCTGCGCTCTGCTGAAGCCAGTTACCTTCGGAAAAAGAGTTGGTAGCTCTTGATCCGG
CAAACAAACCACCGCTGGTAGCGGTGGTTTTTTTGTTTGCAAGCAGCAGATTACGCGCAGAAAAAAAGGA
TCTCAAGAAGATCCTTTGATCTTTTCTACGGGGTCTGACGCTCAGTGGAACGAAAACTCACGTTAAGGGA
TTTTGGTCATGAGATTATCAAAAAGGATCTTCACCTAGATCCTTTTAAATTAAAAATGAAGTTTTAAATC
AATCTAAAGTATATATGAGTAAACTTGGTCTGACAGTTACCAATGCTTAATCAGTGAGGCACCTATCTCA
GCGATCTGTCTATTTCGTTCATCCATAGTTGCCTGACTCCCCGTCGTGTAGATAACTACGATACGGGAGG
GCTTACCATCTGGCCCCAGTGCTGCAATGATACCGCGAGACCCACGCTCACCGGCTCCAGATTTATCAGC
AATAAACCAGCCAGCCGGAAGGGCCGAGCGCAGAAGTGGTCCTGCAACTTTATCCGCCTCCATCCAGTCT
ATTAATTGTTGCCGGGAAGCTAGAGTAAGTAGTTCGCCAGTTAATAGTTTGCGCAACGTTGTTGCCATTG
CTACAGGCATCGTGGTGTCACGCTCGTCGTTTGGTATGGCTTCATTCAGCTCCGGTTCCCAACGATCAAG
GCGAGTTACATGATCCCCCATGTTGTGCAAAAAAGCGGTTAGCTCCTTCGGTCCTCCGATCGTTGTCAGA
AGTAAGTTGGCCGCAGTGTTATCACTCATGGTTATGGCAGCACTGCATAATTCTCTTACTGTCATGCCAT
CCGTAAGATGCTTTTCTGTGACTGGTGAGTACTCAACCAAGTCATTCTGAGAATAGTGTATGCGGCGACC
GAGTTGCTCTTGCCCGGCGTCAATACGGGATAATACCGCGCCACATAGCAGAACTTTAAAAGTGCTCATC
ATTGGAAAACGTTCTTCGGGGCGAAAACTCTCAAGGATCTTACCGCTGTTGAGATCCAGTTCGATGTAAC
CCACTCGTGCACCCAACTGATCTTCAGCATCTTTTACTTTCACCAGCGTTTCTGGGTGAGCAAAAACAGG
AAGGCAAAATGCCGCAAAAAAGGGAATAAGGGCGACACGGAAATGTTGAATACTCATACTCTTCCTTTTT
CAATATTATTGAAGCATTTATCAGGGTTATTGTCTCATGAGCGGATACATATTTGAATGTATTTAGAAAA
ATAAACAAATAGGGGTTCCGCGCACATTTCCCCGAAAAGTGCCACCTGAC
Features (pLannotate 1.2.2; 24 found; start..end, strand, type, name):
     31..83      -  misc_feature   bom (fragment): basis of mobility region from pBR322
    238..617     +  enhancer       CMV enhancer: human cytomegalovirus immediate early enhancer
    618..817     +  promoter       CMV promoter: human cytomegalovirus (CMV) immediate early promoter
    835..1015    +  LTR            5' LTR (truncated): truncated 5' long terminal repeat (LTR) from HIV-1
   1062..1187    +  misc_feature   HIV-1 Ψ: packaging signal of human immunodeficiency virus type 1
   1171..1509    +  CDS            HIV-1 gag (fragment): gag protein from human immunodeficiency virus 1; gag
   1686..1919    +  misc_feature   RRE: The Rev response element (RRE) of HIV-1 allows for Rev-dependent mRNA export from the nucleus to the cytoplasm.
   2296..2396    +  CDS            Rev (fragment): human immunodeficiency virus 1 (HIV-1) Rev protein; rev; enhances nuclear export of unspliced and incompletely spliced viral mRNAs
   2446..2563    +  misc_feature   cPPT/CTS: central polypurine tract and central termination sequence of HIV-1
   2622..2935    +  promoter       U6 promoter: RNA polymerase III promoter for mouse U6 snRNA (Das et al., 1988)
   2948..2975    -  misc_feature   MCS (fragment): pBluescript multiple cloning site
   3010..3043    +  protein_bind   loxP: Cre-mediated recombination occurs in the 8-bp core sequence (GCATACAT). Cre recombinase
   3114..3520    +  promoter       SFFV promoter: spleen focus-forming virus long terminal repeat (LTR) promoter
   3717..4179    +  misc_feature   IRES: internal ribosome entry site (IRES) of the encephalomyocarditis virus (EMCV)
   4193..5620    +  CDS            tdTomato: tdTomato is a basic (constitutively fluorescent) orange fluorescent protein published in 2004, derived from Discosoma sp.. It is reported to be a somewhat slowly-maturing tandem dimer with low acid sensitivity.
   5670..5703    +  protein_bind   loxP: Cre-mediated recombination occurs in the 8-bp core sequence (GCATACAT). Cre recombinase
   5736..5759    +  misc_feature   MCS (fragment): pBluescript multiple cloning site
   5759..6347    +  misc_feature   WPRE: woodchuck hepatitis virus posttranscriptional regulatory element
   6348..6367    +  misc_feature   MCS (fragment): pBluescript multiple cloning site
   6369..6869    +  CDS            nef (fragment): NEF_HV1LA - Experimental evidence at protein level: Swiss-Prot protein existence level 1. Extracellular Nef protein targets CD4(+) T-lymphocytes for apoptosis by interacting with CXCR4 surface receptors. From Human immunodeficiency virus type 1 group M subtype B (isolate Lai) (HIV-1).
   6876..7056    +  LTR            5' LTR (truncated): truncated 5' long terminal repeat (LTR) from HIV-1
   7118..7706    -  rep_origin     ori: high-copy-number ColE1/pMB1/pBR322/pUC origin of replication
   7877..8737    -  CDS            AmpR: β-lactamase; bla; confers resistance to ampicillin, carbenicillin, and related antibiotics
   8738..8842    -  promoter       AmpR promoter: bla
