[The description below was written by a language model from this plasmid's Addgene catalogue record and pLannotate feature annotations shown in this document.]
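Description:
LeGO-iT is an 8,870 bp HIV-1-derived, third-generation lentiviral vector from the LeGO ("lentiviral gene ontology") series, built on a derivative of pLentiLox3.7 and designed to deliver a cDNA and an shRNA together with a fluorescent marker into mammalian cells. It is propagated in E. coli as a high-copy plasmid through a ColE1/pUC-type origin and is selected with ampicillin via the β-lactamase gene.

In the plasmid, a CMV enhancer/promoter replaces the U3 region upstream of a truncated 5' LTR, so the genomic RNA is transcribed in packaging cells without Tat. This is followed by the Ψ packaging signal with a gag fragment, the Rev response element for nuclear export, and the cPPT/CTS. The payload begins with a mouse U6 RNA polymerase III promoter for shRNA expression; the depositor notes that shRNA cassettes from pSUPER can be transferred as XbaI/XhoI fragments. Downstream, the spleen focus-forming virus (SFFV) promoter drives a bicistronic transcript. A multiple cloning site (BamHI, EcoRI, NotI) accepts the cDNA of interest, and an EMCV IRES then directs translation of tdTomato, so red-orange fluorescence reports transduced cells. As deposited, the vector carries no cDNA or shRNA. Two loxP sites flank the SFFV–IRES–tdTomato block, which would permit Cre-mediated excision of that cassette. A WPRE enhances transcript stability and expression, and the second annotated truncated LTR, preceded by a nef fragment, lies at the 3' end of the viral genome.

Virus production needs a second- or third-generation packaging system, plus a plasmid supplying VSV-G or another envelope protein. The vector is used for functional gene analysis, combining overexpression and/or knockdown with colour marking.
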