Addgene plasmid #27361: LeGO-iT
Depositing lab: Boris Fehse. Depositing organization: Universitaetsklinikum Hamburg-Eppendorf. Publication: A multicolor panel of novel lentiviral "gene ontology" (LeGO) vectors for functional gene analysis. Weber K, Bartsch U, Stocking C, Fehse B. Mol Ther. 2008 Apr . 16(4):698-706. 10.1038/mt.2008.6 PubMed 18362927.
Backbone
  Vector backbone: LeGO
  Backbone size w/o insert (bp): 8870
  Vector type: Mammalian Expression, Lentiviral
Growth in bacteria
  Bacterial resistance: Ampicillin, 100 μg/mL
  Growth temperature: 37°C
  Growth strain: Stbl3
  Growth instructions: Any (like TOP10, XL10-Gold or Stbl)
  Copy number: High Copy
Gene/Insert
  Gene/Insert name: U6 promoter, SFFV promoter, IRES-tdTomato
  Cloning method: Restriction Enzyme
  Sequencing primers: 5′ GAGCTCACAACCCCTCACTC
Resource information
  A portion of this plasmid was derived from a plasmid made by: The tdTomato cDNA is from the Tsien lab (http://www.tsienlab.ucsd.edu). The lenti backbone is a derivative of pLentiLox3.7 developed at the MIT (http://web.mit.edu/jacks-lab/protocols/pll37.htm).
Terms and licenses: Academic/Nonprofit Terms; Industry Terms: Not Available to Industry
Depositor comments: HIV-1 derived third generation lentiviral vector for the expression of a cDNA and an shRNA. Compatibel to shRNAs cloned in pSUPER (XbaI/XhoI). Multiple cloning site for the cDNA: BamHI, EcoRI, NotI. An internal ribosome entry site (IRES) is used to express the marker gene. Use second generation (like psPAX2) or third generation (like pMDLg/pRRE + pRSV-Rev) systems for packaging in addition to a VSV-G expressing plasmid (or another envelope protein). Please visit the LeGO-Vector home page for more information: http://www.LentiGO-Vectors.de
How to cite: LeGO-iT was a gift from Boris Fehse (Addgene plasmid # 27361 ; http://n2t.net/addgene:27361 ; RRID:Addgene_27361)
