>Addgene plasmid #27361 | LeGO-iT | addgene partial sequence | sequence record 42240 | CMV-F 5'-CGCAAATGGGCGGTAGGCGTG-3'
ATTAGCGCGCGTTTTGCCTGTACTGGGTCTCTCTGGTTAGACCAGATCTGAGCCTGGGAGCTCTCTGGCT
AACTAGGGAACCCACTGCTTAAGCCTCAATAAAGCTTGCCTTGAGTGCTTCAAGTAGTGTGTGCCCGTCT
GTTGTGTGACTCTGGTAACTAGAGATCCCTCAGACCCTTTTAGTCAGTGGGGAAAATCTCTAGCAGTGTC
GCCCGAACAGGGACTTGAAAGCGAAAGGGAAACCAGAGGAGCTCTCTCGACGCAGGACTCGGCTTGCTGA
AGCGCGCACGGCAAGAGGCGAGGGGCGGCGACTGGTGAGTACGCCAAAAATTTTGACTAGCGGAGGCTAG
AAGGAGAGAGATGGGTGCGAGAGCGTCAGTATTAAGCGGGGGAGAATTAGATCGCGATGGGAAAAAATTC
GGTTAAGGCCAGGGGGAAAGAAAAAATATAAATTAAAACATATAGTATGGGCAAGCAGGGAGCTAGAACG
ATTCGCAGTTAATCCTGGCCTGTTAGAAACATCAGAAGGCTGTAGACAAATACTGGGACAGCTACAACCA
TCCCTTCAGACAGGATCAGAAGAACTTAGATCATTATATAATACAGTAGCAACCCTCTATTGTGTGCATC
A
