>Addgene plasmid #27361 | LeGO-iT | addgene partial sequence | sequence record 42241 | SFFVpro-F 5'-CTTCTGCTTCCCGAGCTCTA-3'
TGTGGTGGTACGGGAATTCCTGCAGGCCTCGACGAGGGCCGGCGCGCCGCGGCCGCTACGTAAATTCCGC
CCCCCCCCCCCCT
