>Addgene plasmid #27361 | LeGO-iT | addgene partial sequence | sequence record 42242 | tdTomato-Rev 5'-tctttgatgacggccatgt-3'
CGCTGCCGGTGCTGCCGGTGCCATGCCCCAGGAACAGGTGGTGGCGGCCCTCGGAGCGCTCGTACTGTTC
CACGATGGTGTAGTCCTCGTTGTGGGAGGTGATGTCCAGCTTGGTGTCCACGTAGTAGTAGCCGGGCAGT
TGCACGGGCTTCTTGGCCATGTAGATGGTCTTGAACTCCACCAGGTAGTGGCCGCCGTCCTTCAGCTTCA
GGGCCTGGTGGATCTCGCCCTTCAGCACGCCGTCGCGGGGGTACAGGCGCTCGGTGGAGGCCTCCCAGCC
CATGGTCTTCTTCTGCATTACGGGGCCGTCGGGGGGGAAGTTGGTGCCGCGCATCTTCACCTTGTAGATC
AGCGTGCCGTCCTGCAGGGAGGAGTCCTGGGTCACGGTCACCAGACCGCCGTCCTCGAAGTTCATCACGC
GCTCCCACTTGAAGCCCTCGGGGAAGGACAGCTTCTTGTAATCGGGGATGTCGGCGGGGTGCTTCACGTA
CGCCTTGGAGCCGTACATGAACTGGGGGGACAGGATGTCCCAGGCGAANGGGCAGGGGGCCGCCCTTGGT
CACCTTCAGCTTGGCGGTCTGGGTGCCCTCGTAGGGGCGGCCCTCGCCCTCGCCCTCGATCTCGAACTCG
TGGCCGTTCATGGAGCCCTCCATGCGCACCTTGAAGCGCATGAACTCTTTGATGACCTCCTCGCCCTTGC
TCACCATGGTTGTGGCCATATTATCATCGTGTTTTTCAAAGGAAAACCACGTCCCCGTGGTTCGGGGGGC
CTAGACGTTTTTTTA
