>Addgene plasmid #27361 | LeGO-iT | addgene partial sequence | sequence record 42243 | U6 5'-cagtgcaggggaaagaatagtagac-3'
ACTAAGAATTACAAAAACAAATTACAAAAATTCAAAATTTTCGGGTTTATTACAGGGACAGCAGAGATCC
AGTTTGGTTAGTACCGGGCCCGCTCTAGAGATCCGACGCGCCATCTCTAGGCCCGCGCCGGCCCCCTCGC
ACAGACTTGTGGGAGAAGCTCGGCTACTCCCCTGCCCCGGTTAATTTGCATATAATATTTCCTAGTAACT
ATAGAGGCTTAATGTGCGATAAAAGACAGATAATCTGTTCTTTTTAATACTAGCTACATTTTACATGATA
GGCTTGGATTTCTATAAGAGATACAAATACTAAATTATTATTTTAAAAAACAGCACAAAAGGAAACTCAC
CCTAACTGTAAAGTAATTGTGTGTTTTGAGACTATAAATATCCCTTGGAGAAAAGCCTTGTTAACGCGCG
GTGACCCTCGAGGTCGACGGTATCGATAAGCTCGCTTCACGAGATTCCAGCAGGTCGAGGGACCTAATAA
CTTCGTATAGCATACATTATACGAAGTTATATTAAGGGTTCCAAGCTTAAGCGGCCGGCCGCTGAAAGAC
CCCACCTGTAGGTTTGGCAAGCTAGCTGCAGTAACGCCATTTTGCAAGGCATGGAAAAATACCAAACCAA
GAATAGAGAAGTTCAGATCAAGGGCGGGTACATGAAAATAGCTAACGTTGGGCCAAACAGGATATCTGCG
GTGAGCAGTTTCGGCCCCGGCCCGGGGCCAAGAACAGATGGTCACCGCAGTTTCGGCCCCGGCCCGAGGC
CAAGAACAGATGGTCCCCAGATATGGCCCAACCCTCAGCAGTTTCTTAAGACCCATCAGAT
